Addgene plasmid #209893: pCSIIpuro-EGF-ScNeo
Purpose: To monitor the status of EGF, the plasmid encodes a recombinant EGF fused extracellularly to the mScarlet fluorescent protein and intracellularly to the mNeonGreen fluorescent protein
Depositing lab: Michiyuki Matsuda. Depositing organization: Kyoto University, Graduate School of Biostudies. Publication: Low-affinity ligands of the epidermal growth factor receptor are long-range signal transmitters in collective cell migration of epithelial cells. Deguchi E, Lin S, Hirayama D, Matsuda K, Tanave A, Sumiyama K, Tsukiji S, Otani T, Furuse M, Sorkin A, Matsuda M, Terai K. Cell Rep. 2024 Nov 14;43(11):114986. doi: 10.1016/j.celrep.2024.114986. PubMed 39546398.
Backbone
  Vector backbone: pCSIIpuro
  Backbone size w/o insert (bp): 10350
  Total vector size (bp): 15329
  Vector type: Lentiviral
  Selectable markers: Puromycin
Growth in bacteria
  Bacterial resistance: Ampicillin, 100 μg/mL
  Growth temperature: 37°C
  Growth strain: NEB Stable
  Copy number: Unknown
Gene/Insert
  Gene/Insert name: EGF-ScNeo
  Species: H. sapiens (human)
  Insert size (bp): 4971
  Entrez Gene: EGF (a.k.a. HOMG4, URG)
  Tag / fusion protein: mScarlet; HA tag; GGGSGGGS linker; mNeonGreen
Terms and licenses: Academic/Nonprofit Terms; Industry Terms: Not Available to Industry
How to cite: pCSIIpuro-EGF-ScNeo was a gift from Michiyuki Matsuda (Addgene plasmid # 209893 ; http://n2t.net/addgene:209893 ; RRID:Addgene_209893)
