[The description below was written by a language model from this plasmid's Addgene catalogue record and pLannotate feature annotations shown in this document.]
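Description:
pCSIIpuro-EGF-ScNeo is an HIV-1-based lentiviral transfer vector of about 15.3 kb, built on the pCSIIpuro backbone, that expresses a dual-colour reporter version of human EGF. In bacteria it is maintained through a high-copy ColE1/pUC-type origin with ampicillin resistance. The backbone also carries an f1 origin and an SV40/EM7-driven bleomycin/Zeocin resistance cassette that lies outside the viral transfer region. A CMV enhancer/promoter fused to a truncated 5' LTR drives production of the viral genomic RNA in packaging cells. The Ψ packaging signal with a partial gag sequence, the RRE and the cPPT/CTS provide encapsidation, Rev-dependent nuclear export and efficient nuclear import. A second truncated LTR sits downstream and is followed by a bGH polyadenylation signal.

Inside the provirus, the EF-1α promoter drives a roughly 5 kb insert encoding the membrane-anchored EGF precursor. An HA epitope and mScarlet are inserted in the extracellular portion, and mNeonGreen is attached to the intracellular end through a flexible glycine-serine linker. The automated annotation labels only the tag and the two fluorescent proteins, so the EGF coding segments between and upstream of them are unannotated in the feature table. An EMCV IRES then links puromycin N-acetyltransferase to the same transcript, so puromycin selection enriches for transduced cells expressing the reporter, and a WPRE enhances transcript expression. According to the record, the construct is meant for monitoring the status of EGF. Presumably the red signal on the ectodomain can be compared with the green signal on the cytoplasmic tail to follow the ligand, though the record does not spell out the readout. The associated work concerns EGFR ligands as signal transmitters during collective migration of epithelial cells.
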