Features (pLannotate 1.2.2; 33 found; start..end, strand, type, name):
     28..80      -  misc_feature   bom (fragment): basis of mobility region from pBR322
    235..614     +  enhancer       CMV enhancer: human cytomegalovirus immediate early enhancer
    615..814     +  promoter       CMV promoter: human cytomegalovirus (CMV) immediate early promoter
    832..1012    +  LTR            5' LTR (truncated): truncated 5' long terminal repeat (LTR) from HIV-1
   1059..1184    +  misc_feature   HIV-1 Ψ: packaging signal of human immunodeficiency virus type 1
   1168..1506    +  CDS            HIV-1 gag (fragment): gag protein from human immunodeficiency virus 1; gag
   1676..1909    +  misc_feature   RRE: The Rev response element (RRE) of HIV-1 allows for Rev-dependent mRNA export from the nucleus to the cytoplasm.
   2286..2386    +  CDS            Rev (fragment): human immunodeficiency virus 1 (HIV-1) Rev protein; rev; enhances nuclear export of unspliced and incompletely spliced viral mRNAs
   2412..2529    +  misc_feature   cPPT/CTS: central polypurine tract and central termination sequence of HIV-1
   2585..3747    +  promoter       EF-1α promoter: strong constitutive promoter for human elongation factor EF-1α
   6562..6588    +  CDS            3xHA (fragment): three tandem HA epitope tags
   6589..7284    +  CDS            mScarlet: mScarlet is a basic (constitutively fluorescent) red fluorescent protein published in 2016, derived from synthetic construct. It has moderate acid sensitivity.
   8032..8739    +  CDS            mNeonGreen: mNeonGreen is a basic (constitutively fluorescent) green/yellow fluorescent protein published in 2013, derived from Branchiostoma lanceolatum. It is reported to be a very rapidly-maturing monomer with moderate acid sensitivity.
   8820..9381    +  misc_feature   IRES: internal ribosome entry site (IRES) of the encephalomyocarditis virus (EMCV)
   9384..9983    +  CDS            PuroR: puromycin N-acetyltransferase; pac from Streptomyces alboniger; confers resistance to puromycin
  10018..10606   +  misc_feature   WPRE: woodchuck hepatitis virus posttranscriptional regulatory element
  10531..11118   +  CDS            nef: NEF_HV112 - Experimental evidence at protein level: Swiss-Prot protein existence level 1. Extracellular Nef protein targets CD4(+) T-lymphocytes for apoptosis by interacting with CXCR4 surface receptors. From Human immunodeficiency virus type 1 group M subtype B (isolate PCV12) (HIV-1).
  11125..11305   +  LTR            5' LTR (truncated): truncated 5' long terminal repeat (LTR) from HIV-1
  11337..11561   +  polyA_signal   bGH poly(A) signal: bovine growth hormone polyadenylation signal
  11565..11586   +  promoter       SV40 promoter (fragment): SV40 enhancer and early promoter
  11607..12035   +  rep_origin     f1 ori (sequence partly withheld): f1 bacteriophage origin of replication; arrow indicates direction of (+) strand synthesis
  12049..12378   +  promoter       SV40 promoter: SV40 enhancer and early promoter
  12426..12473   +  promoter       EM7 promoter: synthetic bacterial promoter&nbsp
  12492..12866   +  CDS            BleoR: antibiotic-binding protein; Sh ble from Streptoalloteichus hindustanus; confers resistance to bleomycin, phleomycin, and Zeocin™
  12876..13001   +  CDS            ble (fragment): BLE_KLEPN - Experimental evidence at protein level: Swiss-Prot protein existence level 1. Binding protein with a strong affinity to the bleomycin family of antibiotics. Binds to CL990; an antimitotic-antibiotic compound. From Klebsiella pneumoniae.
  12996..13117   +  polyA_signal   SV40 poly(A) signal: SV40 polyadenylation signal
  13188..13210   -  protein_bind   lac operator (fragment): The lac repressor binds to the lac operator to inhibit transcription in E. coli. This inhibition can be relieved by adding lactose or isopropyl-β-D-thiogalactopyranoside (IPTG). lac repressor encoded by lacI
  13214..13244   -  promoter       lac promoter: promoter for the E. coli lac operon
  13259..13280   -  protein_bind   CAP binding site: CAP binding activates transcription in the presence of cAMP. E. coli catabolite activator protein
  13293..13385   -  CDS            lacI (fragment): lac repressor; lacI; The lac repressor binds to the lac operator to inhibit transcription in E. coli. This inhibition can be relieved by adding lactose or isopropyl-β-D-thiogalactopyranoside (IPTG).
  13568..14156   -  rep_origin     ori: high-copy-number ColE1/pMB1/pBR322/pUC origin of replication
  14327..15187   -  CDS            AmpR: β-lactamase; bla; confers resistance to ampicillin, carbenicillin, and related antibiotics
  15188..15292   -  promoter       AmpR promoter: bla
>Addgene plasmid #209893 | pCSIIpuro-EGF-ScNeo | addgene full sequence | sequence record 416580 | Addgene NGS Result
GACGGATCGGGAGATCTCCCGATCCCCTATGGTGCACTCTCAGTACAATCTGCTCTGATGCCGCATAGTT
AAGCCAGTATCTGCTCCCTGCTTGTGTGTTGGAGGTCGCTGAGTAGTGCGCGAGCAAAATTTAAGCTACA
ACAAGGCAAGGCTTGACCGACAATTGCATGAAGAATCTGCTTAGGGTTAGGCGTTTTGCGCTGCTTCGCG
ATGTACGGGCCAGATATACGCGTTGACATTGATTATTGACTAGTTATTAATAGTAATCAATTACGGGGTC
ATTAGTTCATAGCCCATATATGGAGTTCCGCGTTACATAACTTACGGTAAATGGCCCGCCTGGCTGACCG
CCCAACGACCCCCGCCCATTGACGTCAATAATGACGTATGTTCCCATAGTAACGCCAATAGGGACTTTCC
ATTGACGTCAATGGGTGGAGTATTTACGGTAAACTGCCCACTTGGCAGTACATCAAGTGTATCATATGCC
AAGTACGCCCCCTATTGACGTCAATGACGGTAAATGGCCCGCCTGGCATTATGCCCAGTACATGACCTTA
TGGGACTTTCCTACTTGGCAGTACATCTACGTATTAGTCATCGCTATTACCATGGTGATGCGGTTTTGGC
AGTACATCAATGGGCGTGGATAGCGGTTTGACTCACGGGGATTTCCAAGTCTCCACCCCATTGACGTCAA
TGGGAGTTTGTTTTGGCACCAAAATCAACGGGACTTTCCAAAATGTCGTAACAACTCCGCCCCATTGACG
CAAATGGGCGGTAGGCGTGTACGGTGGGAGGTCTATATAAGCAGCGCGTTTTGCCTGTACTGGGTCTCTC
TGGTTAGACCAGATCTGAGCCTGGGAGCTCTCTGGCTAACTAGGGAACCCACTGCTTAAGCCTCAATAAA
GCTTGCCTTGAGTGCTTCAAGTAGTGTGTGCCCGTCTGTTGTGTGACTCTGGTAACTAGAGATCCCTCAG
ACCCTTTTAGTCAGTGTGGAAAATCTCTAGCAGTGGCGCCCGAACAGGGACTTGAAAGCGAAAGGGAAAC
CAGAGGAGCTCTCTCGACGCAGGACTCGGCTTGCTGAAGCGCGCACGGCAAGAGGCGAGGGGCGGCGACT
GGTGAGTACGCCAAAAATTTTGACTAGCGGAGGCTAGAAGGAGAGAGATGGGTGCGAGAGCGTCAGTATT
AAGCGGGGGAGAATTAGATCGCGATGGGAAAAAATTCGGTTAAGGCCAGGGGGAAAGAAAAAATATAAAT
TAAAACATATAGTATGGGCAAGCAGGGAGCTAGAACGATTCGCAGTTAATCCTGGCCTGTTAGAAACATC
AGAAGGCTGTAGACAAATACTGGGACAGCTACAACCATCCCTTCAGACAGGATCAGAAGAACTTAGATCA
TTATATAATACAGTAGCAACCCTCTATTGTGTGCATCAAAGGATAGAGATAAAAGACACCAAGGAAGCTT
TAGACAAGATAGAGGAAGAGCAAAACAAAAGTAAGACCACCGCACAGCAAGGGCCGCTGATCTTCAGACC
TGGAGGAGGAGATATGAGGGACAATTGGAGAAGTGAATTATATAAATATAAAGTAGTAAAAATTGAACCA
TTAGGAGTAGCACCCACCAAGGCAAAGAGAAGAGTGGTGCAGAGAGAAAAAAGAGCAGTGGGAATAGGAG
CTTTGTTCCTTGGGTTCTTGGGAGCAGCAGGAAGCACTATGGGCGCAGCGTCAATGACGCTGACGGTACA
GGCCAGACAATTATTGTCTGGTATAGTGCAGCAGCAGAACAATTTGCTGAGGGCTATTGAGGCGCAACAG
CATCTGTTGCAACTCACAGTCTGGGGCATCAAGCAGCTCCAGGCAAGAATCCTGGCTGTGGAAAGATACC
TAAAGGATCAACAGCTCCTGGGGATTTGGGGTTGCTCTGGAAAACTCATTTGCACCACTGCTGTGCCTTG
GAATGCTAGTTGGAGTAATAAATCTCTGGAACAGATTTGGAATCACACGACCTGGATGGAGTGGGACAGA
GAAATTAACAATTACACAAGCTTAATACACTCCTTAATTGAAGAATCGCAAAACCAGCAAGAAAAGAATG
AACAAGAATTATTGGAATTAGATAAATGGGCAAGTTTGTGGAATTGGTTTAACATAACAAATTGGCTGTG
GTATATAAAATTATTCATAATGATAGTAGGAGGCTTGGTAGGTTTAAGAATAGTTTTTGCTGTACTTTCT
ATAGTGAATAGAGTTAGGCAGGGATATTCACCATTATCGTTTCAGACCCACCTCCCAACCCCGAGGGGAC
CCGACAGGCCCGAAGGAATAGAAGAAGAAGGTGGAGAGAGAGACAGAGACAGATCCATTCGATTAGTGAA
CGGATCTACAAATGGCAGTATTCATCCACAATTTTAAAAGAAAAGGGGGGATTGGGGGGTACAGTGCAGG
GGAAAGAATAGTAGACATAATAGCAACAGACATACAAACTAAAGAATTACAAAAACAAATTACAAAAATT
CAAAATTTTCGGGTTTATTACAGGGACAGCAGAAATTCACTTTGAATTAATTCAAGCTTCGTGAGGCTCC
GGTGCCCGTCAGTGGGCAGAGCGCACATCGCCCACAGTCCCCGAGAAGTTGGGGGGAGGGGTCGGCAATT
GAACCGGTGCCTAGAGAAGGTGGCGCGGGGTAAACTGGGAAAGTGATGTCGTGTACTGGCTCCGCCTTTT
TCCCGAGGGTGGGGGAGAACCGTATATAAGTGCAGTAGTCGCCGTGAACGTTCTTTTTCGCAACGGGTTT
GCCGCCAGAACACAGGTAAGTGCCGTGTGTGGTTCCCGCGGGCCTGGCCTCTTTACGGGTTATGGCCCTT
GCGTGCCTTGAATTACTTCCACCTGGCTCCAGTACGTGATTCTTGATCCCGAGCTGGAGCCAGGGGCGGG
CCTTGCGCTTTAGGAGCCCCTTCGCCTCGTGCTTGAGTTGAGGCCTGGCCTGGGCGCTGGGGCCGCCGCG
TGCGAATCTGGTGGCACCTTCGCGCCTGTCTCGCTGCTTTCGATAAGTCTCTAGCCATTTAAAATTTTTG
ATGACCTGCTGCGACGCTTTTTTTCTGGCAAGATAGTCTTGTAAATGCGGGCCAGGATCTGCACACTGGT
ATTTCGGTTTTTGGGGCCGCGGGCGGCGACGGGGCCCGTGCGTCCCAGCGCACATGTTCGGCGAGGCGGG
GCCTGCGAGCGCGGCCACCGAGAATCGGACGGGGGTAGTCTCAAGCTGGCCGGCCTGCTCTGGTGCCTGG
CCTCGCGCCGCCGTGTATCGCCCCGCCCTGGGCGGCAAGGCTGGCCCGGTCGGCACCAGTTGCGTGAGCG
GAAAGATGGCCGCTTCCCGGCCCTGCTCCAGGGGGCTCAAAATGGAGGACGCGGCGCTCGGGAGAGCGGG
CGGGTGAGTCACCCACACAAAGGAAAGGGGCCTTTCCGTCCTCAGCCGTCGCTTCATGTGACTCCACGGA
GTACCGGGCGCCGTCCAGGCACCTCGATTAGTTCTGGAGCTTTTGGAGTACGTCGTCTTTAGGTTGGGGG
GAGGGGTTTTATGCGATGGAGTTTCCCCACACTGAGTGGGTGGAGACTGAAGTTAGGCCAGCTTGGCACT
TGATGTAATTCTCCTTGGAATTTGCCCTTTTTGAGTTTGGATCTTGGTTCATTCTCAAGCCTCAGACAGT
GGTTCAAAGTTTTTTTCTTCCATTTCAGGTGTCGTGAACACGCTACCGGTCCGAATTCACCATGCTGCTC
ACTCTTATCATTCTGTTGCCAGTAGTTTCAAAATTTAGTTTTGTTAGTCTCTCAGCACCGCAGCACTGGA
GCTGTCCTGAAGGTACTCTCGCAGGAAATGGGAATTCTACTTGTGTGGGTCCTGCACCCTTCTTAATTTT
CTCCCATGGAAATAGTATCTTTAGGATTGACACAGAAGGAACCAATTATGAGCAATTGGTGGTGGATGCT
GGTGTCTCAGTGATCATGGATTTTCATTATAATGAGAAAAGAATCTATTGGGTGGATTTAGAAAGACAAC
TTTTGCAAAGAGTTTTTCTGAATGGGTCAAGGCAAGAGAGAGTATGTAATATAGAGAAAAATGTTTCTGG
AATGGCAATAAATTGGATAAATGAAGAAGTTATTTGGTCAAATCAACAGGAAGGAATCATTACAGTAACA
GATATGAAAGGAAATAATTCCCACATTCTTTTAAGTGCTTTAAAATATCCTGCAAATGTAGCAGTTGATC
CAGTAGAAAGGTTTATATTTTGGTCTTCAGAGGTGGCTGGAAGCCTTTATAGAGCAGATCTCGATGGTGT
GGGAGTGAAGGCTCTGTTGGAGACATCAGAGAAAATAACAGCTGTGTCATTGGATGTGCTTGATAAGCGG
CTGTTTTGGATTCAGTACAACAGAGAAGGAAGCAATTCTCTTATTTGCTCCTGTGATTATGATGGAGGTT
CTGTCCACATTAGTAAACATCCAACACAGCATAATTTGTTTGCAATGTCCCTTTTTGGTGACCGTATCTT
CTATTCAACATGGAAAATGAAGACAATTTGGATAGCCAACAAACACACTGGAAAGGACATGGTTAGAATT
AACCTCCATTCATCATTTGTACCACTTGGTGAACTGAAAGTAGTGCATCCACTTACACAACCCAAGGCAG
AAGATGACACTTGGGAGCCTGATGTTAATGAATGTGCTTTTTGGAATCATGGCTGTACTCTTGGGTGTAA
AAACACCCCTGGATCCTATTACTGCACGTGCCCTGTAGGATTTGTTCTGCTTCCTGATGGGAAACGATGT
CATCAACTTGTTTCCTGTCCACGCAATGTGTCTGAATGCAGCCATGACTGTGTTCTGACATCAGAAGGTC
CCTTATGTTTCTGTCCTGAAGGCTCAGTGCTTGAGAGAGATGGGAAAACATGTAGCGGTTGTTCCTCACC
CGATAATGGTGGATGTAGCCAGCTCTGCGTTCCTCTTAGCCCAGTATCCTGGGAATGTGATTGCTTTCCT
GGGTATGACCTACAACTGGATGAAAAAAGCTGTGCAGCTTCAGGACCACAACCATTTTTGCTGTTTGCCA
ATTCTCAAGATATTCGACACATGCATTTTGATGGAACAGACTATGGAACTCTGCTCAGCCAGCAGATGGG
AATGGTTTATGCCCTAGATCATGACCCTGTGGAAAATAAGATATACTTTGCCCATACAGCCCTGAAGTGG
ATAGAGAGAGCTAATATGGATGGTTCCCAGCGAGAAAGGCTTATTGAGGAAGGAGTAGATGTGCCAGAAG
GTCTTGCTGTGGACTGGATTGGCCGTAGATTCTATTGGACAGACAGAGGGAAATCTCTGATTGGAAGGAG
TGATTTAAATGGGAAACGTTCCAAAATAATCACTAAGGAGAACATCTCTCAACCACGAGGAATTGCTGTT
CATCCAATGGCCAAGAGATTATTCTGGACTGATACAGGGATTAATCCACGAATTGAAAGTTCTTCCCTCC
AAGGCCTTGGCCGTCTGGTTATAGCCAGCTCTGATCTAATCTGGCCCAGTGGAATAACGATTGACTTCTT
AACTGACAAGTTGTACTGGTGCGATGCCAAGCAGTCTGTGATTGAAATGGCCAATCTGGATGGTTCAAAA
CGCCGAAGACTTACCCAGAATGATGTAGGTCACCCATTTGCTGTAGCAGTGTTTGAGGATTATGTGTGGT
TCTCAGATTGGGCTATGCCATCAGTAATAAGAGTAAACAAGAGGACTGGCAAAGATAGAGTACGTCTCCA
AGGCAGCATGCTGAAGCCCTCATCACTGGTTGTGGTTCATCCATTGGCAAAACCAGGAGCAGATCCCTGC
TTATATCAAAACGGAGGCTGTGAACATATTTGCAAAAAGAGGCTTGGAACTGCTTGGTGTTCGTGTCGTG
AAGGTTTTATGAAAGCCTCAGATGGGAAAACGTGTCTGGCTCTGGATGGTCATCAGCTGTTGGCAGGTGG
TGAAGTTGATCTAAAGAACCAAGTAACACCATTGGACATCTTGTCCAAGACTAGAGTGTCAGAAGATAAC
ATTACAGAATCTCAACACATGCTAGTGGCTGAAATCATGGTGTCAGATCAAGATGACTGTGCTCCTGTGG
GATGCAGCATGTATGCTCGGTGTATTTCAGAGGGAGAGGATGCCACATGTCAGTGTTTGAAAGGATTTGC
TGGGGATGGAAAACTATGTTCTGATATAGATGAATGTGAGATGGGTGTCCCAGTGTGCCCCCCTGCCTCC
TCCAAGTGCATCAACACCGAAGGTGGTTATGTCTGCCGGTGCTCAGAAGGCTACCAAGGAGATGGGATTC
ACTGTCTTGATATTGATGAGTGCCAACTGGGGGTGCACAGCTGTGGAGAGAATGCCAGCTGCACAAATAC
AGAGGGAGGCTATACCTGCATGTGTGCTGGACGCCTGTCTGAACCAGGACTGATTTGCCCTGACTCTACT
CCACCCCCTCACCTCAGGGAAGATGACCACCACTATTCCGTAAGAAATAGTTACCCATACGATGTTCCGG
ATTACGCTATGGTGAGCAAGGGCGAGGCAGTGATCAAGGAGTTCATGCGGTTCAAGGTGCACATGGAGGG
CTCCATGAACGGCCACGAGTTCGAGATCGAGGGCGAGGGCGAGGGCCGCCCCTACGAGGGCACCCAGACC
GCCAAGCTGAAGGTGACCAAGGGTGGCCCCCTGCCCTTCTCCTGGGACATCCTGTCCCCTCAGTTCATGT
ACGGCTCCAGGGCCTTCACCAAGCACCCCGCCGACATCCCCGACTACTATAAGCAGTCCTTCCCCGAGGG
CTTCAAGTGGGAGCGCGTGATGAACTTCGAGGACGGCGGCGCCGTGACCGTGACCCAGGACACCTCCCTG
GAGGACGGCACCCTGATCTACAAGGTGAAGCTCCGCGGCACCAACTTCCCTCCTGACGGCCCCGTAATGC
AGAAGAAGACAATGGGCTGGGAAGCGTCCACCGAGCGGTTGTACCCCGAGGACGGCGTGCTGAAGGGCGA
CATTAAGATGGCCCTGCGCCTGAAGGACGGAGGCCGCTACCTGGCGGACTTCAAGACCACCTACAAGGCC
AAGAAGCCCGTGCAGATGCCCGGCGCCTACAACGTCGACCGCAAGTTGGACATCACCTCCCACAACGAGG
ACTACACCGTGGTGGAACAGTACGAACGCTCCGAGGGCCGCCACTCCACCGGCGGCATGGACGAGCTGTA
CAAGGGTGGTGGTAGTGGTGGTGGTTCAAATAGTGACTCTGAATGTCCCCTGTCCCACGATGGGTACTGC
CTCCATGATGGTGTGTGCATGTATATTGAAGCATTGGACAAGTATGCATGCAACTGTGTTGTTGGCTACA
TCGGGGAGCGATGTCAGTACCGAGACCTGAAGTGGTGGGAACTGCGCCACGCTGGCCACGGGCAGCAGCA
GAAGGTCATCGTGGTGGCTGTCTGCGTGGTGGTGCTTGTCATGCTGCTCCTCCTGAGCCTGTGGGGGGCC
CACTACTACAGGACTCAGAAGCTGCTATCGAAAAACCCAAAGAATCCTTATGAGGAGTCGAGCAGAGATG
TGAGGAGTCGCAGGCCTGCTGACACTGAGGATGGGATGTCCTCTTGCCCTCAACCTTGGTTTGTGGTTAT
AAAAGAACACCAAGACCTCAAGAATGGGGGTCAACCAGTGGCTGGTGAGGATGGCCAGGCAGCAGATGGG
TCAATGCAACCAACTTCATGGAGGCAGGAGCCCCAGTTATGTGGAATGGGCACAGAGCAAGGCTGCTGGA
TTCCAGTATCCAGTGATAAGGGCTCCTGTCCCCAGGTAATGGAGCGAAGCTTTCATATGCCCTCCTATGG
GACACAGACCCTTGAAGGGGGTGTCGAGAAGCCCCATTCTCTCCTATCAGCTAACCCATTATGGCAACAA
AGGGCCCTGGACCCACCACACCAAATGGAGCTGACTCAGGGCGGATTCGAAATGGTAAGCAAGGGGGAGG
AAGATAATATGGCTTCCCTTCCAGCAACGCACGAATTGCATATCTTTGGAAGTATTAATGGAGTTGATTT
CGACATGGTGGGGCAGGGTACGGGAAACCCAAACGATGGCTATGAAGAACTTAACCTCAAGTCTACCAAA
GGCGATCTCCAATTCTCACCCTGGATATTGGTCCCACACATCGGCTACGGGTTCCATCAATACCTGCCTT
ATCCTGACGGGATGAGTCCTTTTCAAGCTGCTATGGTTGACGGAAGTGGCTACCAAGTTCACCGCACAAT
GCAATTTGAGGATGGTGCATCTCTTACGGTTAATTACCGATATACATATGAGGGTTCACACATCAAGGGG
GAAGCTCAGGTCAAGGGCACTGGATTTCCCGCAGATGGCCCAGTTATGACCAATTCTCTGACCGCAGCCG
ATTGGTGTCGAAGCAAGAAGACCTACCCTAACGACAAGACTATCATCTCAACCTTCAAATGGTCCTACAC
CACAGGTAACGGAAAGCGGTATAGGTCTACAGCTCGGACAACATATACCTTTGCGAAGCCTATGGCCGCT
AACTATTTGAAAAACCAACCGATGTATGTTTTTCGGAAGACCGAATTGAAACATTCAAAAACGGAGTTGA
ATTTCAAAGAGTGGCAGAAGGCATTCACCGACGTAATGGGTATGGATGAGTTGTATAAATAAGCGGCGGC
CGCGGCTCTAGAGGATCCGTTAACTAACTTAAGCTAGCAACGGTTTCCCTCTAGCGGGATCAATTCCGCC
CCCCCCCCCTAACGTTACTGGCCGAAGCCGCTTGGAATAAGGCCGGTGTGCGTTTGTCTATATGTTATTT
TCCACCATATTGCCGTCTTTTGGCAATGTGAGGGCCCGGAAACCTGGCCCTGTCTTCTTGACGAGCATTC
CTAGGGGTCTTTCCCCTCTCGCCAAAGGAATGCAAGGTCTGTTGAATGTCGTGAAGGAAGCAGTTCCTCT
GGAAGCTTCTTGAAGACAAACAACGTCTGTAGCGACCCTTTGCAGGCAGCGGAACCCCCCACCTGGCGAC
AGGTGCCTCTGCGGCCAAAAGCCACGTGTATAAGATACACCTGCAAAGGCGGCACAACCCCAGTGCCACG
TTGTGAGTTGGATAGTTGTGGAAAGAGTCAAATGGCTCTCCTCAAGCGTATTCAACAAGGGGCTGAAGGA
TGCCCAGAAGGTACCCCATTGTATGGGATCTGATCTGGGGCCTCGGTGCACATGCTTTACATGTGTTTAG
TCGAGGTTAAAAAAACGTCTAGGCCCCCCGAACCACGGGGACGTGGTTTTCCTTTGAAAAACACGATAAT
ACCATGACCGAGTACAAGCCCACGGTGCGCCTCGCCACCCGCGACGACGTCCCCAGGGCCGTACGCACCC
TCGCCGCCGCGTTCGCCGACTACCCCGCCACGCGCCACACCGTCGATCCGGACCGCCACATCGAGCGGGT
CACCGAGCTGCAAGAACTCTTCCTCACGCGCGTCGGGCTCGACATCGGCAAGGTGTGGGTCGCGGACGAC
GGCGCCGCGGTGGCGGTCTGGACCACGCCGGAGAGCGTCGAAGCGGGGGCGGTGTTCGCCGAGATCGGCC
CGCGCATGGCCGAGTTGAGCGGTTCCCGGCTGGCCGCGCAGCAACAGATGGAAGGCCTCCTGGCGCCGCA
CCGGCCCAAGGAGCCCGCGTGGTTCCTGGCCACCGTCGGCGTCTCGCCCGACCACCAGGGCAAGGGTCTG
GGCAGCGCCGTCGTGCTCCCCGGAGTGGAGGCGGCCGAGCGCGCCGGGGTGCCCGCCTTCCTGGAGACCT
CCGCGCCCCGCAACCTCCCCTTCTACGAGCGGCTCGGCTTCACCGTCACCGCCGACGTCGAGGTGCCCGA
AGGACCGCGCACCTGGTGCATGACCCGCAAGCCCGGTGCCTGACTAGAGTTAACATCGAGGGATCAAGCT
TATCGATAATCAACCTCTGGATTACAAAATTTGTGAAAGATTGACTGGTATTCTTAACTATGTTGCTCCT
TTTACGCTATGTGGATACGCTGCTTTAATGCCTTTGTATCATGCTATTGCTTCCCGTATGGCTTTCATTT
TCTCCTCCTTGTATAAATCCTGGTTGCTGTCTCTTTATGAGGAGTTGTGGCCCGTTGTCAGGCAACGTGG
CGTGGTGTGCACTGTGTTTGCTGACGCAACCCCCACTGGTTGGGGCATTGCCACCACCTGTCAGCTCCTT
TCCGGGACTTTCGCTTTCCCCCTCCCTATTGCCACGGCGGAACTCATCGCCGCCTGCCTTGCCCGCTGCT
GGACAGGGGCTCGGCTGTTGGGCACTGACAATTCCGTGGTGTTGTCGGGGAAGCTGACGTCCTTTCCATG
GCTGCTCGCCTGTGTTGCCACCTGGATTCTGCGCGGGACGTCCTTCTGCTACGTCCCTTCGGCCCTCAAT
CCAGCGGACCTTCCTTCCCGCGGCCTGCTGCCGGCTCTGCGGCCTCTTCCGCGTCTTCGCCTTCGCCCTC
AGACGAGTCGGATCTCCCTTTGGGCCGCCTCCCCGCATCGATACCGTCGAGACCTAGAAAAACATGGAGC
AATCACAAGTAGCAATACAGCAGCTACCAATGCTGATTGTGCCTGGCTAGAAGCACAAGAGGAGGAGGAG
GTGGGTTTTCCAGTCACACCTCAGGTACCTTTAAGACCAATGACTTACAAGGCAGCTGTAGATCTTAGCC
ACTTTTTAAAAGAAAAGGGGGGACTGGAAGGGCTAATTCACTCCCAACGAAGACAAGATATCCTTGATCT
GTGGATCTACCACACACAAGGCTACTTCCCTGATTGGCAGAACTACACACCAGGGCCAGGGATCAGATAT
CCACTGACCTTTGGATGGTGCTACAAGCTAGTACCAGTTGAGCAAGAGAAGGTAGAAGAAGCCAATGAAG
GAGAGAACACCCGCTTGTTACACCCTGTGAGCCTGCATGGGATGGATGACCCGGAGAGAGAAGTATTAGA
GTGGAGGTTTGACAGCCGCCTAGCATTTCATCACATGGCCCGAGAGCTGCATCCGGACTGTACTGGGTCT
CTCTGGTTAGACCAGATCTGAGCCTGGGAGCTCTCTGGCTAACTAGGGAACCCACTGCTTAAGCCTCAAT
AAAGCTTGCCTTGAGTGCTTCAAGTAGTGTGTGCCCGTCTGTTGTGTGACTCTGGTAACTAGAGATCCCT
CAGACCCTTTTAGTCAGTGTGGAAAATCTCTAGCAGGGCCCGTTTAAACCCGCTGATCAGCCTCGACTGT
GCCTTCTAGTTGCCAGCCATCTGTTGTTTGCCCCTCCCCCGTGCCTTCCTTGACCCTGGAAGGTGCCACT
CCCACTGTCCTTTCCTAATAAAATGAGGAAATTGCATCGCATTGTCTGAGTAGGTGTCATTCTATTCTGG
GGGGTGGGGTGGGGCAGGACAGCAAGGGGGAGGATTGGGAAGACAATAGCAGGCATGCTGGGGATGCGGT
GGGCTCTATGGCTTCTGAGGCGGAAAGAACCAGCTGGGGCTCTAGGGGGTATCCCC
[124 nt withheld, positions 11607-11730]
C
[91 nt withheld, positions 11732-11822]
A
[49 nt withheld, positions 11824-11872]
CCTTTGACGTTGGAGTCCACGTTCTTT
[37 nt withheld, positions 11900-11936]
ACCCTATCTCGGTCTATTCTTTTGATTTATAAGGGATTTTGCCGATTTCGGCCTATTGGTTAAAAAATGA
GCTGATTTAACAAAAATTTAACGCGAATTAATTCTGTGGAATGTGTGTCAGTTAGGGTGTGGAAAGTCCC
CAGGCTCCCCAGCAGGCAGAAGTATGCAAAGCATGCATCTCAATTAGTCAGCAACCAGGTGTGGAAAGTC
CCCAGGCTCCCCAGCAGGCAGAAGTATGCAAAGCATGCATCTCAATTAGTCAGCAACCATAGTCCCGCCC
CTAACTCCGCCCATCCCGCCCCTAACTCCGCCCAGTTCCGCCCATTCTCCGCCCCATGGCTGACTAATTT
TTTTTATTTATGCAGAGGCCGAGGCCGCCTCTGCCTCTGAGCTATTCCAGAAGTAGTGAGGAGGCTTTTT
TGGAGGCCTAGGCTTTTGCAAAAAGCTCCCGGGAGCTTGTATATCCATTTTCGGATCTGATCAGCACGTG
TTGACAATTAATCATCGGCATAGTATATCGGCATAGTATAATACGACAAGGTGAGGAACTAAACCATGGC
CAAGTTGACCAGTGCCGTTCCGGTGCTCACCGCGCGCGACGTCGCCGGAGCGGTCGAGTTCTGGACCGAC
CGGCTCGGGTTCTCCCGGGACTTCGTGGAGGACGACTTCGCCGGTGTGGTCCGGGACGACGTGACCCTGT
TCATCAGCGCGGTCCAGGACCAGGTGGTGCCGGACAACACCCTGGCCTGGGTGTGGGTGCGCGGCCTGGA
CGAGCTGTACGCCGAGTGGTCGGAGGTCGTGTCCACGAACTTCCGGGACGCCTCCGGGCCGGCCATGACC
GAGATCGGCGAGCAGCCGTGGGGGCGGGAGTTCGCCCTGCGCGACCCGGCCGGCAACTGCGTGCACTTCG
TGGCCGAGGAGCAGGACTGACACGTGCTACGAGATTTCGATTCCACCGCCGCCTTCTATGAAAGGTTGGG
CTTCGGAATCGTTTTCCGGGACGCCGGCTGGATGATCCTCCAGCGCGGGGATCTCATGCTGGAGTTCTTC
GCCCACCCCAACTTGTTTATTGCAGCTTATAATGGTTACAAATAAAGCAATAGCATCACAAATTTCACAA
ATAAAGCATTTTTTTCACTGCATTCTAGTTGTGGTTTGTCCAAACTCATCAATGTATCTTATCATGTCTG
TATACCGTCGACCTCTAGCTAGAGCTTGGCGTAATCATGGTCATAGCTGTTTCCTGTGTGAAATTGTTAT
CCGCTCACAATTCCACACAACATACGAGCCGGAAGCATAAAGTGTAAAGCCTGGGGTGCCTAATGAGTGA
GCTAACTCACATTAATTGCGTTGCGCTCACTGCCCGCTTTCCAGTCGGGAAACCTGTCGTGCCAGCTGCA
TTAATGAATCGGCCAACGCGCGGGGAGAGGCGGTTTGCGTATTGGGCGCTCTTCCGCTTCCTCGCTCACT
GACTCGCTGCGCTCGGTCGTTCGGCTGCGGCGAGCGGTATCAGCTCACTCAAAGGCGGTAATACGGTTAT
CCACAGAATCAGGGGATAACGCAGGAAAGAACATGTGAGCAAAAGGCCAGCAAAAGGCCAGGAACCGTAA
AAAGGCCGCGTTGCTGGCGTTTTTCCATAGGCTCCGCCCCCCTGACGAGCATCACAAAAATCGACGCTCA
AGTCAGAGGTGGCGAAACCCGACAGGACTATAAAGATACCAGGCGTTTCCCCCTGGAAGCTCCCTCGTGC
GCTCTCCTGTTCCGACCCTGCCGCTTACCGGATACCTGTCCGCCTTTCTCCCTTCGGGAAGCGTGGCGCT
TTCTCATAGCTCACGCTGTAGGTATCTCAGTTCGGTGTAGGTCGTTCGCTCCAAGCTGGGCTGTGTGCAC
GAACCCCCCGTTCAGCCCGACCGCTGCGCCTTATCCGGTAACTATCGTCTTGAGTCCAACCCGGTAAGAC
ACGACTTATCGCCACTGGCAGCAGCCACTGGTAACAGGATTAGCAGAGCGAGGTATGTAGGCGGTGCTAC
AGAGTTCTTGAAGTGGTGGCCTAACTACGGCTACACTAGAAGAACAGTATTTGGTATCTGCGCTCTGCTG
AAGCCAGTTACCTTCGGAAAAAGAGTTGGTAGCTCTTGATCCGGCAAACAAACCACCGCTGGTAGCGGTG
GTTTTTTTGTTTGCAAGCAGCAGATTACGCGCAGAAAAAAAGGATCTCAAGAAGATCCTTTGATCTTTTC
TACGGGGTCTGACGCTCAGTGGAACGAAAACTCACGTTAAGGGATTTTGGTCATGAGATTATCAAAAAGG
ATCTTCACCTAGATCCTTTTAAATTAAAAATGAAGTTTTAAATCAATCTAAAGTATATATGAGTAAACTT
GGTCTGACAGTTACCAATGCTTAATCAGTGAGGCACCTATCTCAGCGATCTGTCTATTTCGTTCATCCAT
AGTTGCCTGACTCCCCGTCGTGTAGATAACTACGATACGGGAGGGCTTACCATCTGGCCCCAGTGCTGCA
ATGATACCGCGAGACCCACGCTCACCGGCTCCAGATTTATCAGCAATAAACCAGCCAGCCGGAAGGGCCG
AGCGCAGAAGTGGTCCTGCAACTTTATCCGCCTCCATCCAGTCTATTAATTGTTGCCGGGAAGCTAGAGT
AAGTAGTTCGCCAGTTAATAGTTTGCGCAACGTTGTTGCCATTGCTACAGGCATCGTGGTGTCACGCTCG
TCGTTTGGTATGGCTTCATTCAGCTCCGGTTCCCAACGATCAAGGCGAGTTACATGATCCCCCATGTTGT
GCAAAAAAGCGGTTAGCTCCTTCGGTCCTCCGATCGTTGTCAGAAGTAAGTTGGCCGCAGTGTTATCACT
CATGGTTATGGCAGCACTGCATAATTCTCTTACTGTCATGCCATCCGTAAGATGCTTTTCTGTGACTGGT
GAGTACTCAACCAAGTCATTCTGAGAATAGTGTATGCGGCGACCGAGTTGCTCTTGCCCGGCGTCAATAC
GGGATAATACCGCGCCACATAGCAGAACTTTAAAAGTGCTCATCATTGGAAAACGTTCTTCGGGGCGAAA
ACTCTCAAGGATCTTACCGCTGTTGAGATCCAGTTCGATGTAACCCACTCGTGCACCCAACTGATCTTCA
GCATCTTTTACTTTCACCAGCGTTTCTGGGTGAGCAAAAACAGGAAGGCAAAATGCCGCAAAAAAGGGAA
TAAGGGCGACACGGAAATGTTGAATACTCATACTCTTCCTTTTTCAATATTATTGAAGCATTTATCAGGG
TTATTGTCTCATGAGCGGATACATATTTGAATGTATTTAGAAAAATAAACAAATAGGGGTTCCGCGCACA
TTTCCCCGAAAAGTGCCACCTGACGTC
